>Addgene plasmid #221759 | pMRXIP-GFP-PI4KB | addgene full sequence | sequence record 443433 | Addgene NGS Result
GACATTGATTATTGACTAGTTATTAATAGTAATCAATTACGGGGTCATTAGTTCATAGCCCATATATGGA
GTTCCGCGTTACATAACTTACGGTAAATGGCCCGCCTGGCTGACCGCCCAACGACCCCCGCCCATTGACG
TCAATAATGACGTATGTTCCCATAGTAACGCCAATAGGGACTTTCCATTGACGTCAATGGGTGGAGTATT
TACGGTAAACTGCCCACTTGGCAGTACATCAAGTGTATCATATGCCAAGTACGCCCCCTATTGACGTCAA
TGACGGTAAATGGCCCGCCTGGCATTATGCCCAGTACATGACCTTATGGGACTTTCCTACTTGGCAGTAC
ATCTACGTATTAGTCATCGCTATTACCATGCTAGAGAACCATCAGATGTTTCCAGGGTGCCCCAAGGACC
TGAAATGACCCTGTGCCTTATTTGAACTAACCAATCAGTTCGCTTCTCGCTTCTGTTCGCGCGCTTCTGC
TCCCCGAGCTCAATAAAAGAGCCCACAACCCCTCACTCGGCGCGCCAGTCCTCCGATTGACTGAGTCGCC
CGGGTACCCGTGTATCCAATAAACCCTCTTGCAGTTGCATCCGACTTGTGGTCTCGCTGTTCCTTGGGAG
GGTCTCCTCTGAGTGATTGACTACCCGTCAGCGGGGGTCTTTCATTTGGGGGCTCGTCCGGGATCGGGAG
ACCCCTGCCCAGGGACCACCGACCCACCACCGGGAGGTAAGCTGGCCAGCAACTTATCTGTGTCTGTCCG
ATTGTCTAGTGTCTATGACTGATTTTATGCGCCTGCGTCGGTACTAGTTAGCTAACTAGCTCTGTATCTG
GCGGACCCGTGGTGGAACTGACGAGTTCGGAACACCCGGCCGCAACCCTGGGAGACGTCCCAGGGACTTC
GGGGGCCGTTTTTGTGGCCCGACCTGAGTCCAAAAATCCCGATCGTTTTGGACTCTTTGGTGCACCCCCC
TTAGAGGAGGGATATGTGGTTCTGGTAGGAGACGAGAACCTAAAACAGTTCCCGCCTCCGTCTGAATTTT
TGCTTTCGGTTTGGGACCGAAGCCGCGCCGCGCGTCTTGTCTGCTGCAGCATCGTTCTGTGTTGTCTCTG
TCTGACTGTGTTTCTGTATTTGTCTGAAAATATGGGCCCGGGCCAGACTGTTACCACTCCCTTAAGTTTG
ACCTTAGGTCACTGGAAAGATGTCGAGCGGATCGCTCACAACCAGTCGGTAGATGTCAAGAAGAGACGTT
GGGTTACCTTCTGCTCTGCAGAATGGCCAACCTTTAACGTCGGATGGCCGCGAGACGGCACCTTTAACCG
AGACCTCATCACCCAGGTTAAGATCAAGGTCTTTTCACCTGGCCCGCATGGACACCCAGACCAGGTCCCC
TACATCGTGACCTGGGAAGCCTTGGCTTTTGACCCCCCTCCCTGGGTCAAGCCCTTTGTACACCCTAAGC
CTCCGCCTCCTCTTCCTCCATCCGCCCCGTCTCTCCCCCTTGAACCTCCTCGTTCGACCCCGCCTCGATC
CTCCCTTTATCCAGCCCTCACTCCTTCTCTAGGCGCCCCCATATGGCCATATGAGATCTTATATGGGGCA
CCCCCGCCCCTTGTAAACTTCCCTGACCCTGACATGACAAGAGTTACTAACAGCCCCTCTCTCCAAGCTC
ACTTACAGGCTCTCTACTTAGTCCAGCACGAAGTCTGGAGACCTCTGGCGGCAGCCTACCAAGAACAACT
GGACCGACCGGTGGTACCTCACCCTTACCGAGTCGGCGACACAGTGTGGGTCCGCCGACACCAGACTAAG
AACCTAGAACCTCGCTGGAAAGGACCTTACACAGTCCTGCTGACCACCCCCACCGCCCTCAAAGTAGACG
GCATCGCAGCTTGGATACACGCCGCCCACGTGAAGGCTGCCGACCCCGGGGGTGGACCATCCTCTAGACT
GCCGGATCTGCCATCGATATAAAGCTTGCCACCATGGTGAGCAAGGGCGAGGAGCTGTTCACCGGGGTGG
TGCCCATCCTGGTCGAGCTGGACGGCGACGTAAACGGCCACAAGTTCAGCGTGTCCGGCGAGGGCGAGGG
CGATGCCACCTACGGCAAGCTGACCCTGAAGTTCATCTGCACCACCGGCAAGCTGCCCGTGCCCTGGCCC
ACCCTCGTGACCACCCTGACCTACGGCGTGCAGTGCTTCAGCCGCTACCCCGACCACATGAAGCAGCACG
ACTTCTTCAAGTCCGCCATGCCCGAAGGCTACGTCCAGGAGCGCACCATCTTCTTCAAGGACGACGGCAA
CTACAAGACCCGCGCCGAGGTGAAGTTCGAGGGCGACACCCTGGTGAACCGCATCGAGCTGAAGGGCATC
GACTTCAAGGAGGACGGCAACATCCTGGGGCACAAGCTGGAGTACAACTACAACAGCCACAACGTCTATA
TCATGGCCGACAAGCAGAAGAACGGCATCAAGGTGAACTTCAAGATCCGCCACAACATCGAGGACGGCAG
CGTGCAGCTCGCCGACCACTACCAGCAGAACACCCCCATCGGCGACGGCCCCGTGCTGCTGCCCGACAAC
CACTACCTGAGCACCCAGTCCGCCCTGAGCAAAGACCCCAACGAGAAGCGCGATCACATGGTCCTGCTGG
AGTTCGTGACCGCCGCCGGGATCACTCTCGGCATGGACGAGCTGTACAAGGGTTCAGGCTCGGGATCCGG
GAATTCGATGGGAGATACAGTAGTGGAGCCTGCCCCCTTGAAGCCAACTTCTGAGCCCACTTCTGGCCCA
CCAGGGAATAATGGGGGGTCCCTGCTAAGTGTCATCACGGAGGGGGTCGGGGAACTATCAGTGATTGACC
CTGAGGTGGCCCAGAAGGCCTGCCAGGAGGTGTTGGAGAAAGTCAAGCTTTTGCATGGAGGCGTGGCAGT
CTCTAGCAGAGGCACCCCACTGGAGTTGGTCAATGGGGATGGTGTGGACAGTGAGATCCGTTGCCTAGAT
GATCCACCTGCCCAGATCAGGGAGGAGGAAGATGAGATGGGGGCCGCTGTGGCCTCAGGCACAGCCAAAG
GAGCAAGAAGACGGCGGCAGAACAACTCAGCTAAACAGTCTTGGCTGCTGAGGCTGTTTGAGTCAAAACT
GTTTGACATCTCCATGGCCATTTCATACCTGTATAACTCCAAGGAGCCTGGAGTACAAGCCTACATTGGC
AACCGGCTCTTCTGCTTTCGCAACGAGGACGTGGACTTCTATCTGCCCCAGTTGCTTAACATGTACATCC
ACATGGATGAGGACGTGGGTGATGCCATTAAGCCCTACATAGTCCACCGTTGCCGCCAGAGCATTAACTT
TTCCCTCCAGTGTGCCCTGTTGCTTGGGGCCTATTCTTCAGACATGCACATTTCCACTCAACGACACTCC
CGTGGGACCAAGCTACGGAAGCTGATCCTCTCAGATGAGCTAAAGCCAGCTCACAGGAAGAGGGAGCTGC
CCTCCTTGAGCCCGGCCCCTGATACAGGGCTGTCTCCCTCCAAAAGGACTCACCAGCGCTCTAAGTCAGA
TGCCACTGCCAGCATAAGTCTCAGCAGCAACCTGAAACGAACAGCCAGCAACCCTAAAGTGGAGAATGAG
GATGAGCCTGTTCGACTGGCTCCTGAGAGAGAATTCATCAAGTCCCTGATGGCGATCGGCAAGCGGCTGG
CCACGCTCCCCACCAAAGAGCAGAAAACACAGAGGCTGATCTCAGAGCTCTCCCTGCTCAACCATAAGCT
CCCTGCCCGAGTCTGGCTGCCCACTGCTGGCTTTGACCACCACGTGGTCCGTGTACCCCACACACAGGCT
GTTGTCCTCAACTCCAAGGACAAGGCTCCCTACCTGATTTATGTGGAAGTCCTTGAATGTGAAAACTTTG
ACACCACCAGTGTCCCTGCCCGGATCCCCGAGAACCGAATTCGGAGTACGAGGTCCGTAGAAAACTTGCC
CGAATGTGGTATTACCCATGAGCAGCGAGCTGGCAGCTTCAGCACTGTGCCCAACTATGACAACGATGAT
GAGGCCTGGTCGGTGGATGACATAGGCGAGCTGCAAGTGGAGCTCCCCGAAGTGCATACCAACAGCTGTG
ACAACATCTCCCAGTTCTCTGTGGACAGCATCACCAGCCAGGAGAGCAAGGAGCCTGTGTTCATTGCAGC
AGGGGACATCCGCCGGCGCCTTTCGGAACAGCTGGCTCATACCCCGACAGCCTTCAAACGAGACCCAGAA
GATCCTTCTGCAGTTGCTCTCAAAGAGCCCTGGCAGGAGAAAGTACGGCGGATCAGAGAGGGCTCCCCCT
ACGGCCATCTCCCCAATTGGCGGCTCCTGTCAGTCATTGTCAAGTGTGGGGATGACCTTCGGCAAGAGCT
TCTGGCCTTTCAGGTGTTGAAGCAACTGCAGTCCATTTGGGAACAGGAGCGAGTGCCCCTTTGGATCAAG
CCATACAAGATTCTTGTGATTTCGGCTGATAGTGGCATGATTGAACCAGTGGTCAATGCTGTGTCCATCC
ATCAGGTGAAGAAACAGTCACAGCTCTCCTTGCTCGATTACTTCCTACAGGAGCACGGCAGTTACACCAC
TGAGGCATTCCTCAGTGCACAGCGCAATTTTGTGCAAAGTTGTGCTGGGTACTGCTTGGTCTGCTACCTG
CTGCAAGTCAAGGACAGACACAATGGGAATATCCTTTTGGACGCAGAAGGCCACATCATCCACATCGACT
TTGGCTTCATCCTCTCCAGCTCACCCCGAAATCTGGGCTTTGAGACGTCAGCCTTTAAGCTGACCACAGA
GTTTGTGGATGTGATGGGCGGCCTGGATGGCGACATGTTCAACTACTATAAGATGCTGATGCTGCAAGGG
CTGATTGCCGCTCGGAAACACATGGACAAGGTGGTGCAGATCGTGGAGATCATGCAGCAAGGTTCTCAGC
TTCCTTGCTTCCATGGCTCCAGCACCATTCGAAACCTCAAAGAGAGGTTCCACATGAGCATGACTGAGGA
GCAGCTGCAGCTGCTGGTGGAGCAGATGGTGGATGGCAGTATGCGGTCTATCACCACCAAACTCTATGAC
GGCTTCCAGTACCTCACCAACGGCATCATGTGACTCGAGAGCGGCCGCTACGTAAATTCCGCCCCCCCCC
CTAACGTTACTGGCCGAAGCCGCTTGGAATAAGGCCGGTGTGCGTTTGTCTATATGTTATTTTCCACCAT
ATTGCCGTCTTTTGGCAATGTGAGGGCCCGGAAACCTGGCCCTGTCTTCTTGACGAGCATTCCTAGGGGT
CTTTCCCCTCTCGCCAAAGGAATGCAAGGTCTGTTGAATGTCGTGAAGGAAGCAGTTCCTCTGGAAGTTT
CTTGAAGACAAACAACGTCTGTAGCGACCCTTTGCAGGCAGCGGAACCCCCCACCTGGCGACAGGTGCCT
CTGCGGCCAAAAGCCACGTGTATAAGATACACCTGCAAAGGCGGCACAACCCCAGTGCCACGTTGTGAGT
TGGATAGTTGTGGAAAGAGTCAAATGGCTCTCCTCAAGCGTATTCAACAAGGGGCTGAAGGATGCCCAGA
AGGTACCCCATTGTATGGGATCTGATCTGGGGCCTCGGTGCACATGCTTTACATGTGTTTAGTCGAGGTT
AAAAAAACGTCTAGGCCCCCCGAACCACGGGGACGTGGTTTTCCTTTGAAAAACACGATGATAATATGGC
CACAACCGTCGACATGACCGAGTACAAGCCCACGGTGCGCCTCGCCACCCGCGACGACGTCCCCCGGGCC
GTACGCACCCTCGCCGCCGCGTTCGCCGACTACCCCGCCACGCGCCACACCGTCGACCCGGACCGCCACA
TCGAGCGGGTCACCGAGCTGCAAGAACTCTTCCTCACGCGCGTCGGGCTCGACATCGGCAAGGTGTGGGT
CGCGGACGACGGCGCCGCGGTGGCGGTCTGGACCACGCCGGAGAGCGTCGAAGCGGGGGCGGTGTTCGCC
GAGATCGGCCCGCGCATGGCCGAGTTGAGCGGTTCCCGGCTGGCCGCGCAGCAACAGATGGAAGGCCTCC
TGGCGCCGCACCGGCCCAAGGAGCCCGCGTGGTTCCTGGCCACCGTCGGCGTCTCGCCCGACCACCAGGG
CAAGGGTCTGGGCAGCGCCGTCGTGCTCCCCGGAGTGGAGGCGGCCGAGCGCGCCGGGGTGCCCGCCTTC
CTGGAGACCTCCGCGCCCCGCAACCTCCCCTTCTACGAGCGGCTCGGCTTCACCGTCACCGCCGACGTCG
AGGTGCCCGAAGGACCGCGCACCTGGTGCATGACCCGCAAGCCCGGTGCCTGAGTCGACCGCCCGCCCCA
CGACCCGCAGCGCCCGACCGAAAGGAGCGCACGACCCCATGGCTCGACGATAAAATAAAAGATTTTATTT
AGTCTCCAGAAAAAGGGGGGAATGAAAGACCCCACCTGTAGGTTTGGCAAGCTAGCTTAAGTAACGCCAT
TTTGCAAGGCATGGAAAAATACATAACTGAGAATAGAGAAGTTCAGATCAAGGTCAGGAACAGATGGAAC
AGCTGAATATGGGCCAAACAGGATATCTGTGGTAAGCAGTTCCTGCCCCGGCTCAGGGCCAAGAACAGAT
GGAACAGCTGAATATGGGCCAAACAGGATATCTGTGGTAAGCAGTTCCTGCCCCGGCTCAGGGCCAAGAA
CAGATGGTCCCCAGATGCGGTCCAGCCCTCAGCAGTTTCTAGAGAACCATCAGATGTTTCCAGGGTGCCC
CAAGGACCTGAAATGACCCTGTGCCTTATTTGAACTAACCAATCAGTTCGCTTCTCGCTTCTGTTCGCGC
GCTTCTGCTCCCCGAGCTCAATAAAAGAGCCCACAACCCCTCACTCGGCGCGCCAGTCCTCCGATTGACT
GAGTCGCCCGGGTACCCGTGTATCCAATAAACCCTCTTGCAGTTGCATCCGACTTGTGGTCTCGCTGTTC
CTTGGGAGGGTCTCCTCTGAGTGATTGACTACCCGTCAGCGGGGGTCTTTCACATGCAGCATGTATCAAA
ATTAATTTGGTTTTTTTTCTTAAGTATTTACATTAAATGGCCATAGTTGCATTAATGAATCGGCCAACGC
GCGGGGAGAGGCGGTTTGCGTATTGGGCGCTCTTCCGCTTCCTCGCTCACTGACTCGCTGCGCTCGGTCG
TTCGGCTGCGGCGAGCGGTATCAGCTCACTCAAAGGCGGTAATACGGTTATCCACAGAATCAGGGGATAA
CGCAGGAAAGAACATGTGAGCAAAAGGCCAGCAAAAGGCCAGGAACCGTAAAAAGGCCGCGTTGCTGGCG
TTTTTCCATAGGCTCCGCCCCCCTGACGAGCATCACAAAAATCGACGCTCAAGTCAGAGGTGGCGAAACC
CGACAGGACTATAAAGATACCAGGCGTTTCCCCCTGGAAGCTCCCTCGTGCGCTCTCCTGTTCCGACCCT
GCCGCTTACCGGATACCTGTCCGCCTTTCTCCCTTCGGGAAGCGTGGCGCTTTCTCATAGCTCACGCTGT
AGGTATCTCAGTTCGGTGTAGGTCGTTCGCTCCAAGCTGGGCTGTGTGCACGAACCCCCCGTTCAGCCCG
ACCGCTGCGCCTTATCCGGTAACTATCGTCTTGAGTCCAACCCGGTAAGACACGACTTATCGCCACTGGC
AGCAGCCACTGGTAACAGGATTAGCAGAGCGAGGTATGTAGGCGGTGCTACAGAGTTCTTGAAGTGGTGG
CCTAACTACGGCTACACTAGAAGAACAGTATTTGGTATCTGCGCTCTGCTGAAGCCAGTTACCTTCGGAA
AAAGAGTTGGTAGCTCTTGATCCGGCAAACAAACCACCGCTGGTAGCGGTGGTTTTTTTGTTTGCAAGCA
GCAGATTACGCGCAGAAAAAAAGGATCTCAAGAAGATCCTTTGATCTTTTCTACGGGGTCTGACGCTCAG
TGGAACGAAAACTCACGTTAAGGGATTTTGGTCATGAGATTATCAAAAAGGATCTTCACCTAGATCCTTT
TGCGGCCGGCCGCAAATCAATCTAAAGTATATATGAGTAAACTTGGTCTGACAGTTACCAATGCTTAATC
AGTGAGGCACCTATCTCAGCGATCTGTCTATTTCGTTCATCCATAGTTGCCTGACTCCCCGTCGTGTAGA
TAACTACGATACGGGAGGGCTTACCATCTGGCCCCAGTGCTGCAATGATACCGCGAGACCCACGCTCACC
GGCTCCAGATTTATCAGCAATAAACCAGCCAGCCGGAAGGGCCGAGCGCAGAAGTGGTCCTGCAACTTTA
TCCGCCTCCATCCAGTCTATTAATTGTTGCCGGGAAGCTAGAGTAAGTAGTTCGCCAGTTAATAGTTTGC
GCAACGTTGTTGCCATTGCTACAGGCATCGTGGTGTCACGCTCGTCGTTTGGTATGGCTTCATTCAGCTC
CGGTTCCCAACGATCAAGGCGAGTTACATGATCCCCCATGTTGTGCAAAAAAGCGGTTAGCTCCTTCGGT
CCTCCGATCGTTGTCAGAAGTAAGTTGGCCGCAGTGTTATCACTCATGGTTATGGCAGCACTGCATAATT
CTCTTACTGTCATGCCATCCGTAAGATGCTTTTCTGTGACTGGTGAGTACTCAACCAAGTCATTCTGAGA
ATAGTGTATGCGGCGACCGAGTTGCTCTTGCCCGGCGTCAACACGGGATAATACCGCGCCACATAGCAGA
ACTTTAAAAGTGCTCATCATTGGAAAACGTTCTTCGGGGCGAAAACTCTCAAGGATCTTACCGCTGTTGA
GATCCAGTTCGATGTAACCCACTCGTGCACCCAACTGATCTTCAGCATCTTTTACTTTCACCAGCGTTTC
TGGGTGAGCAAAAACAGGAAGGCAAAATGCCGCAAAAAAGGGAATAAGGGCGACACGGAAATGTTGAATA
CTCATACTCTTCCTTTTTCAATATTATTGAAGCATTTATCAGGGTTATTGTCTCATGAGCGGATACATAT
TTGAATGTATTTAGAAAAATAAACAAATAGGGGTTCCGCGCACATTTCCCCGAAAAGTGCCACCTGACGT
CTAAGAAACCATTATTATCATGACATTAACCTATAAAAATAGGCGTATCACGAGGCCCTTTCGTCTTCAC
TATAGGAGCTTGGCCCATTGCATACGTTGTATCCATATCATAATATGTACATTTATATTGGCTCATGTCC
AACATTACCGCCATGTT
Features (pLannotate 1.2.2; 14 found; start..end, strand, type, name):
      1..380     +  enhancer       CMV enhancer: human cytomegalovirus immediate early enhancer
    381..676     +  LTR            3' LTR (ΔU3) (fragment): self-inactivating 3' long terminal repeat (LTR) from Moloney murine leukemia virus
    739..1096    +  misc_feature   MMLV Ψ: packaging signal of Moloney murine leukemia virus (MMLV)
   1161..1577    +  CDS            gag (truncated): truncated Moloney murine leukemia virus (MMLV) gag gene lacking the start codon
   1587..1961    +  misc_feature   pol region: Moloney murine leukemia virus (MMLV) pol region containing the splice acceptor site
   1994..2710    +  CDS            EGFP: EGFP is a basic (constitutively fluorescent) green fluorescent protein published in 1996, derived from Aequorea victoria. It is reported to be a rapidly-maturing weak dimer with moderate acid sensitivity.
   2738..5140    +  CDS            PI4KB: PI4KB_HUMAN - Also known as PIK4CB. Experimental evidence at protein level: Swiss-Prot protein existence level 1. (Microbial infection) Required for cellular spike-mediated entry of human coronavirus SARS-CoV. From Homo sapiens (Human).
   5172..5747    +  misc_feature   IRES2: internal ribosome entry site (IRES) of the encephalomyocarditis virus (EMCV)
   5754..6353    +  CDS            PuroR: puromycin N-acetyltransferase; pac from Streptomyces alboniger; confers resistance to puromycin
   6461..7052    +  LTR            LTR: long terminal repeat from Moloney murine leukemia virus
   7118..7170    -  CDS            lacI (fragment): lac repressor; lacI; The lac repressor binds to the lac operator to inhibit transcription in E. coli. This inhibition can be relieved by adding lactose or isopropyl-β-D-thiogalactopyranoside (IPTG).
   7353..7941    -  rep_origin     ori: high-copy-number ColE1/pMB1/pBR322/pUC origin of replication
   8105..8965    -  CDS            AmpR: β-lactamase; bla; confers resistance to ampicillin, carbenicillin, and related antibiotics
   8966..9070    -  promoter       AmpR promoter: bla
