[The description below was written by a language model from this plasmid's Addgene catalogue record and pLannotate feature annotations shown in this document.]
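Description:
pMRXIP-GFP-PI4KB is a Moloney murine leukemia virus-based retroviral vector built on the pMRX-IP backbone for stable expression of GFP-tagged human PI4KB (phosphatidylinositol 4-kinase beta) in mammalian cells. In bacteria it is maintained through a high-copy ColE1/pUC-type origin and selected with ampicillin via the β-lactamase gene and its own promoter. A short lacI fragment near the origin appears to be a non-functional backbone remnant.

The viral portion begins with a CMV enhancer joined to a partial MMLV LTR. This hybrid 5′ element would drive transcription of the viral genomic RNA in packaging cells. It is followed by the MMLV Ψ packaging signal, a truncated gag segment lacking its start codon, and a pol region carrying a splice acceptor. Together these elements support encapsidation of the transcript and expression of the downstream cassette. The payload is EGFP fused to the N terminus of the PI4KB coding sequence, followed by an EMCV IRES and the puromycin N-acetyltransferase gene, then a full MMLV 3′ LTR. No separate internal promoter is annotated, so after integration the fusion protein and the resistance marker are presumably translated from a single LTR-driven bicistronic transcript. Puromycin selection therefore enriches for cells that also express GFP-PI4KB.

The sequenced record is slightly shorter than the catalogue's stated total size. The annotated PI4KB feature is also somewhat shorter than the listed insert length, which may simply reflect how the annotation matched the reference protein. The associated study concerns PI4P accumulation on autophagosomes, which fits use of the construct for fluorescence imaging of this kinase in stably transduced cell lines.
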