Addgene plasmid #221759: pMRXIP-GFP-PI4KB
Purpose: Stable expression of GFP-PI4KB in mammalian cells
Depositing lab: Noboru Mizushima. Depositing organization: The University of Tokyo. Publication: Syntaxin 17 recruitment to mature autophagosomes is temporally regulated by PI4P accumulation. Shinoda S, Sakai Y, Matsui T, Uematsu M, Koyama-Honda I, Sakamaki JI, Yamamoto H, Mizushima N. Elife. 2024 Jun 4;12:RP92189. doi: 10.7554/eLife.92189. PubMed 38831696.
Backbone
  Vector backbone: pMRX-IP
  Backbone manufacturer: Dr.Shoji Yamaoka of Tokyo Medical and Dental University
  Backbone size w/o insert (bp): 6137
  Total vector size (bp): 9302
  Vector type: Mammalian Expression, Retroviral
  Selectable markers: Puromycin
Growth in bacteria
  Bacterial resistance: Ampicillin, 100 μg/mL
  Growth temperature: 37°C
  Growth strain: NEB Stable
  Growth instructions: 100 μg/mL
  Copy number: High Copy
Gene/Insert
  Gene/Insert name: PI4KB
  Species: H. sapiens (human)
  Insert size (bp): 2451
  GenBank ID: NM_001198773
  Entrez Gene: PI4KB (a.k.a. DFNA87, NPIK, PI4K-BETA, PI4K92, PI4KBETA, PI4KIII, PI4KIIIBETA, PIK4CB)
  Tag / fusion protein: GFP (N terminal on insert)
  Cloning method: Gibson Cloning
  Sequencing primers: 5′ ggctcgGGATCCggGAATTCgatgggagatacagtagtggagcc; 3′ acgtaGCGGCCGCtCTCGAGtcacatgatgccgttggtga
Terms and licenses: Academic/Nonprofit Terms; Industry Terms: Not Available to Industry
How to cite: pMRXIP-GFP-PI4KB was a gift from Noboru Mizushima (Addgene plasmid # 221759 ; http://n2t.net/addgene:221759 ; RRID:Addgene_221759)
